Addgene plasmid #154695: pEPYC1CB0436
Purpose: MoClo Level 1 luciferase reporter
Depositing lab: Nicola Patron. Depositing organization: Earlham Institute. Publication: Rational design of minimal synthetic promoters for plants. Cai YM, Kallam K, Tidd H, Gendarini G, Salzman A, Patron NJ. Nucleic Acids Res. 2020 Aug 28. pii: 5897334. doi: 10.1093/nar/gkaa682. PubMed 32856047.
Backbone
  Vector backbone: pICH47732
  Vector type: Synthetic Biology
Growth in bacteria
  Bacterial resistance: Ampicillin, 100 μg/mL
  Growth temperature: 37°C
  Growth strain: NEB Stable
  Copy number: High Copy
Gene/Insert
  Gene/Insert name: MinSyn_017 Firefly luciferase expression cassette [MinSyn_017::TMV::LucF::Flag::ocsT]
  Species: Synthetic
  Cloning method: Restriction Enzyme; 5′ cloning site BsaI (destroyed during cloning); 3′ cloning site BsaI (destroyed during cloning)
Terms and licenses: Academic/Nonprofit Terms; Industry Terms: Not Available to Industry
Depositor comments: Please visit https://www.biorxiv.org/content/10.1101/2020.05.14.095406v1 for bioRxiv preprint.
How to cite: pEPYC1CB0436 was a gift from Nicola Patron (Addgene plasmid # 154695 ; http://n2t.net/addgene:154695 ; RRID:Addgene_154695)
