[The description below was written by a language model from this plasmid's Addgene catalogue record and pLannotate feature annotations shown in this document.]
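Description:
pEPYC1CB0436 is a MoClo (Golden Gate) Level 1 plasmid of about 7 kb carrying a single plant transcription unit, built in the pICH47732 acceptor backbone. The backbone is a binary-type vector. Nopaline-type left and right T-DNA border repeats flank the cargo, and two replication systems are present: a high-copy ColE1/pUC origin for propagation in E. coli, and the broad-host-range incP oriV together with its trfA replication initiator, which supports maintenance in hosts such as Agrobacterium. Selection in bacteria is by ampicillin through the bla gene under its native promoter. A short TetR fragment is also annotated and appears to be a backbone remnant. The cassette was assembled through BsaI sites that were destroyed during cloning, as is typical of Level 1 assembly.

The payload is a firefly luciferase reporter cassette described as MinSyn_017::TMV::LucF::Flag::ocsT. MinSyn_017 is a minimal synthetic plant promoter. It is not picked up by the automated annotation but would lie in the unannotated region between the left border and the leader. It drives transcription through the tobacco mosaic virus Ω 5' leader, a translational enhancer, into the luc+ firefly luciferase coding sequence. The catalogue entry lists a C-terminal Flag tag, also not annotated separately, and the octopine synthase terminator ends the unit.

The construct serves as a luciferase reporter for measuring the activity of this rationally designed synthetic promoter in plant cells. As a Level 1 module, it can also be combined with other transcription units in higher-level MoClo assemblies.
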