Features (pLannotate 1.2.2; 11 found; start..end, strand, type, name):
     42..66      +  misc_feature   RB T-DNA repeat: right border repeat from nopaline C58 T-DNA
    178..198     -  CDS            TetR (fragment): tetracycline resistance regulatory protein; tetR
    225..1370    -  CDS            trfA: TRFA_ECOLX - Experimental evidence at protein level: Swiss-Prot protein existence level 1. Also involved in plasmid copy number control, promoting intermolecular coupling of protein bound iterons at oriV, which inhibits replication initiation. From Escherichia coli.
   1706..2294    -  rep_origin     ori: high-copy-number ColE1/pMB1/pBR322/pUC origin of replication
   2465..3325    -  CDS            AmpR: β-lactamase; bla; confers resistance to ampicillin, carbenicillin, and related antibiotics
   3326..3430    -  promoter       AmpR promoter: bla
   3517..4148    -  rep_origin     oriV: incP origin of replication
   4240..4264    +  misc_feature   LB T-DNA repeat: left border repeat from nopaline C58 T-DNA
   4514..4569    +  misc_feature   TMV Ω: translational enhancer from the tobacco mosaic virus 5'-leader sequence (Gallie et al., 1988)
   4571..6220    +  CDS            luciferase: firefly luciferase; luc+; enhanced luc+ version of the luciferase gene
   6318..7025    +  terminator     OCS terminator: octopine synthase terminator
>Addgene plasmid #154695 | pEPYC1CB0436 | depositor full sequence | sequence record 299626 | pEPYC1CB0436 sequence 7032 bps
GCAATTGTCTTCTGCACGAAGTGGTTTAAACTATCAGTGTTTGACAGGATATATTGGCGGGTAAACCTAA
GAGAAAAGAGCGTTTATTAGAATAATCGGATATTTAAAAGGGCGTGAAAAGGTTTATCCGTTCGTCCATT
TGTATGTGCATGCCAACCACAGGGTTCCCCAGATCAGGCGCTGGCTGCTGAACCCCCAGCCGGAACTGAC
CCCACAAGGCCCTAGCGTTTGCAATGCACCAGGTCATCATTGACCCAGGCGTGTTCCACCAGGCCGCTGC
CTCGCAACTCTTCGCAGGCTTCGCCGACCTGCTCGCGCCACTTCTTCACGCGGGTGGAATCCGATCCGCA
CATGAGGCGGAAGGTTTCCAGCTTGAGCGGGTACGGCTCCCGGTGCGAGCTGAAATAGTCGAACATCCGT
CGGGCCGTCGGCGACAGCTTGCGGTACTTCTCCCATATGAATTTCGTGTAGTGGTCGCCAGCAAACAGCA
CGACGATTTCCTCGTCGATCAGGACCTGGCAACGGGACGTTTTCTTGCCACGGTCCAGGACGCGGAAGCG
GTGCAGCAGCGACACCGATTCCAGGTGCCCAACGCGGTCGGACGTGAAGCCCATCGCCGTCGCCTGTAGG
CGCGACAGGCATTCCTCGGCCTTCGTGTAATACCGGCCATTGATCGACCAGCCCAGGTCCTGGCAAAGCT
CGTAGAACGTGAAGGTGATCGGCTCGCCGATAGGGGTGCGCTTCGCGTACTCCAACACCTGCTGCCACAC
CAGTTCGTCATCGTCGGCCCGCAGCTCGACGCCGGTGTAGGTGATCTTCACGTCCTTGTTGACGTGGAAA
ATGACCTTGTTTTGCAGCGCCTCGCGCGGGATTTTCTTGTTGCGCGTGGTGAACAGGGCAGAGCGGGCCG
TGTCGTTTGGCATCGCTCGCATCGTGTCCGGCCACGGCGCAATATCGAACAAGGAAAGCTGCATTTCCTT
GATCTGCTGCTTCGTGTGTTTCAGCAACGCGGCCTGCTTGGCCTCGCTGACCTGTTTTGCCAGGTCCTCG
CCGGCGGTTTTTCGCTTCTTGGTCGTCATAGTTCCTCGCGTGTCGATGGTCATCGACTTCGCCAAACCTG
CCGCCTCCTGTTCAAGACGACGCGAACGCTCCACGGCGGCCGATGGCGCGGGCAGGGCAGGGGGAGCCAG
TTGCACGCTGTCGCGCTCGATCTTGGCCGTAGCTTGCTGGACCATCGAGCCGACGGACTGGAAGGTTTCG
CGGGGCGCACGCATGACGGTGCGGCTTGCGATGGTTTCGGCATCCTCGGCGGAAAACCCCGCGTCGATCA
GTTCTTGCCTGTATGCCTTCCGGTCAAACGTCCGATTCATTCACCCTCCTTGCGGGATTGCCCCGACTCA
CGCCGGGGCAATGTGCCCTTATTCCTGATTTGACCCGCCTGGTGCCTTGGTGTCCAGATAATCCACCTTA
TCGGCAATGAAGTCGGTCCCGTAGACCGTCTGGCCGTCCTTCTCGTACTTGGTATTCCGAATCTTGCCCT
GCACGAATACCAGCGACCCCTTGCCCAAATACTTGCCGTGGGCCTCGGCCTGAGAGCCAAAACACTTGAT
GCGGAAGAAGTCGGTGCGCTCCTGCTTGTCGCCGGCATCGTTGCGCCACATCTAGGATCTGCCAGGAACC
GTAAAAAGGCCGCGTTGCTGGCGTTTTTCCATAGGCTCCGCCCCCCTGACGAGCATCACAAAAATCGACG
CTCAAGTCAGAGGTGGCGAAACCCGACAGGACTATAAAGATACCAGGCGTTTCCCCCTGGAAGCTCCCTC
GTGCGCTCTCCTGTTCCGACCCTGCCGCTTACCGGATACCTGTCCGCCTTTCTCCCTTCGGGAAGCGTGG
CGCTTTCTCATAGCTCACGCTGTAGGTATCTCAGTTCGGTGTAGGTCGTTCGCTCCAAGCTGGGCTGTGT
GCACGAACCCCCCGTTCAGCCCGACCGCTGCGCCTTATCCGGTAACTATCGTCTTGAGTCCAACCCGGTA
AGACACGACTTATCGCCACTGGCAGCAGCCACTGGTAACAGGATTAGCAGAGCGAGGTATGTAGGCGGTG
CTACAGAGTTCTTGAAGTGGTGGCCTAACTACGGCTACACTAGAAGAACAGTATTTGGTATCTGCGCTCT
GCTGAAGCCAGTTACCTTCGGAAAAAGAGTTGGTAGCTCTTGATCCGGCAAACAAACCACCGCTGGTAGC
GGTGGTTTTTTTGTTTGCAAGCAGCAGATTACGCGCAGAAAAAAAGGATCTCAAGAAGATCCTTTGATCT
TTTCTACGGGGTCTGACGCTCAGTGGAACGAAAACTCACGTTAAGGGATTTTGGTCATGAGATTATCAAA
AAGGATCTTCACCTAGATCCTTTTAAATTAAAAATGAAGTTTTAAATCAATCTAAAGTATATATGAGTAA
ACTTGGTCTGACAGTTACCAATGCTTAATCAGTGAGGCACCTATCTCAGCGATCTGTCTATTTCGTTCAT
CCATAGTTGCCTGACTCCCCGTCGTGTAGATAACTACGATACGGGAGGGCTTACCATCTGGCCCCAGTGC
TGCAATGATACCGCGAGAACCACGCTCACCGGCTCCAGATTTATCAGCAATAAACCAGCCAGCCGGAAGG
GCCGAGCGCAGAAGTGGTCCTGCAACTTTATCCGCCTCCATCCAGTCTATTAATTGTTGCCGGGAAGCTA
GAGTAAGTAGTTCGCCAGTTAATAGTTTGCGCAACGTTGTTGCCATTGCTACAGGCATCGTGGTGTCACG
CTCGTCGTTTGGTATGGCTTCATTCAGCTCCGGTTCCCAACGATCAAGGCGAGTTACATGATCCCCCATG
TTGTGCAAAAAAGCGGTTAGCTCCTTCGGTCCTCCGATCGTTGTCAGAAGTAAGTTGGCCGCAGTGTTAT
CACTCATGGTTATGGCAGCACTGCATAATTCTCTTACTGTCATGCCATCCGTAAGATGCTTTTCTGTGAC
TGGTGAGTACTCAACCAAGTCATTCTGAGAATAGTGTATGCGGCGACCGAGTTGCTCTTGCCCGGCGTCA
ATACGGGATAATACCGCGCCACATAGCAGAACTTTAAAAGTGCTCATCATTGGAAAACGTTCTTCGGGGC
GAAAACTCTCAAGGATCTTACCGCTGTTGAGATCCAGTTCGATGTAACCCACTCGTGCACCCAACTGATC
TTCAGCATCTTTTACTTTCACCAGCGTTTCTGGGTGAGCAAAAACAGGAAGGCAAAATGCCGCAAAAAAG
GGAATAAGGGCGACACGGAAATGTTGAATACTCATACTCTTCCTTTTTCAATATTATTGAAGCATTTATC
AAGGTTATTGTCTCATGAGCGGATACATATTTGAATGTATTTAGAAAAATAAACAAATAGGGGTTCCGCG
CACGAATTGGCCAGCGCTGCCATTTTTGGGGTGAGGCCGTTCGCGGCCGAGGGGCGCAGCCCCTGGGGGG
ATGGGAGGCCCGCGTTAGCGGGCCGGGAGGGTTCGAGAAGGGGGGGCACCCCCCTTCGGCGTGCGCGGTC
ACGCGCACAGGGCGCAGCCCTGGTTAAAAACAAGGTTTATAAATATTGGTTTAAAAGCAGGTTAAAAGAC
AGGTTAGCGGTGGCCGAAAAACGGGCGGAAACCCTTGCAAATGCTGGATTTTCTGCCTGTGGACAGCCCC
TCAAATGTCAATAGGTGCGCCCCTCATCTGTCAGCACTCTGCCCCTCAAGTGTCAAGGATCGCGCCCCTC
ATCTGTCAGTAGTCGCGCCCCTCAAGTGTCAATACCGCAGGGCACTTATCCCCAGGCTTGTCCACATCAT
CTGTGGGAAACTCGCGTAAAATCAGGCGTTTTCGCCGATTTGCGAGGCTGGCCAGCTCCACGTCGCCGGC
CGAAATCGAGCCTGCCCCTCATCTGTCAACGCCGCGCCGGGTGAGTCGGCCCCTCAAGTGTCAACGTCCG
CCCCTCATCTGTCAGTGAGGGCCAAGTTTTCCGCGAGGTATCCACAACGCCGGCGGCCGCGGTGTCTCGC
ACACGGCTTCGACGGCGTTTCTGGCGCGTTTGCAGGGCCATAGACGGCCGCCAGCCCAGCGGCGAGGGCA
ACCAGCCCGGTGAGCGTCGCAAAGGAGATCCTGATCTGACTGATGGGCTGCCTGTATCGAGTGGTGATTT
TGTGCCGAGCTGCCGGTCGGGGAGCTGTTGGCTGGCTGGTGGCAGGATATATTGTGGTGTAAACAAATTG
ACGCTTAGACAACTTAATAACACATTGCGGACGTTTTTAATGTACTGGGGTGGATGCAGTGGGCCCCACT
CTGTGAAGACAATGCCGAATTCGGATCCGGAGGGAGGCGTGTCGTTTTAGTGAGGAAAAATGTCAAAGAT
AAAAAATGTCAAAGATAAAAAATGTCAAAGATACTATATAAGGTTTTGCTATTCATTGAAAGCAGTAGTG
ACTGATTTGTATATAATGTACTGTATTTTTACAACAATTACCAACAACAACAAACAACAAACAACATTAC
AATTACTATTTACAATTACAATGGAGGACGCCAAAAACATAAAGAAAGGCCCGGCGCCATTCTATCCGCT
GGAAGATGGAACCGCTGGAGAGCAACTGCATAAGGCTATGAAGAGATACGCCCTGGTTCCTGGAACAATT
GCTTTTACAGATGCACATATCGAGGTGGACATCACTTACGCTGAGTACTTCGAAATGTCCGTTCGGTTGG
CAGAAGCTATGAAACGATATGGGCTGAATACAAATCACAGAATCGTCGTATGCAGTGAAAACTCTCTTCA
ATTCTTTATGCCGGTGTTGGGCGCGTTATTTATCGGAGTTGCAGTTGCGCCCGCGAACGACATTTATAAT
GAACGTGAATTGCTCAACAGTATGGGCATTTCGCAGCCTACCGTGGTGTTCGTTTCCAAAAAGGGGTTGC
AAAAAATTTTGAACGTGCAAAAAAAGCTCCCAATCATCCAAAAAATTATTATCATGGATTCTAAAACGGA
TTACCAGGGATTTCAGTCGATGTACACGTTCGTCACATCTCATCTACCTCCCGGTTTTAATGAATACGAT
TTTGTGCCAGAGTCCTTCGATAGGGACAAGACAATTGCACTGATCATGAACTCCTCTGGATCTACTGGTC
TGCCTAAAGGTGTCGCTCTGCCTCATAGAACTGCCTGCGTGAGATTCTCGCATGCCAGAGATCCTATTTT
TGGCAATCAAATCATTCCGGATACTGCGATTTTAAGTGTTGTTCCATTCCATCACGGTTTTGGAATGTTT
ACTACACTCGGATATTTGATATGTGGATTTCGAGTCGTCTTAATGTATAGATTTGAAGAAGAACTGTTTC
TGAGGAGCCTTCAGGATTACAAGATTCAAAGTGCGCTGCTGGTGCCAACCCTATTCTCCTTCTTCGCCAA
AAGCACTCTGATTGACAAATACGATTTATCTAATTTACACGAAATTGCTTCTGGTGGCGCTCCCCTCTCT
AAGGAAGTCGGGGAAGCGGTTGCCAAGAGGTTCCATCTGCCAGGTATCAGGCAAGGATATGGGCTCACTG
AGACTACATCAGCTATTCTGATTACACCCGAGGGGGATGATAAACCGGGCGCGGTCGGTAAAGTTGTTCC
ATTTTTTGAAGCGAAGGTTGTGGATCTGGATACCGGGAAAACGCTGGGCGTTAATCAAAGAGGCGAACTG
TGTGTGAGAGGTCCTATGATTATGTCCGGTTATGTAAACAATCCGGAAGCGACCAACGCCTTGATTGACA
AGGATGGATGGCTACATTCTGGAGACATAGCTTACTGGGACGAGGACGAACACTTCTTCATCGTTGACCG
CCTGAAGTCTCTGATTAAGTACAAAGGCTATCAGGTGGCTCCCGCTGAATTGGAATCCATCTTGCTCCAA
CACCCCAACATCTTCGACGCAGGTGTCGCAGGTCTGCCCGACGATGACGCCGGTGAACTTCCCGCCGCCG
TTGTTGTTTTGGAGCACGGAAAGACGATGACGGAAAAAGAGATCGTGGATTACGTCGCCAGTCAAGTAAC
AACCGCGAAAAAGTTGCGCGGAGGAGTTGTGTTTGTGGACGAAGTACCGAAAGGTCTTACCGGAAAACTC
GACGCAAGAAAAATCAGAGAGATCCTCATAAAGGCCAAGAAGGGCGGAAAGATCGCCGTGGGTTCGGATT
ATAAGGACCATGACGGAGACTATAAGGACCATGACCTCGACGCTGCAGCAGCGGATTATAAGGACGATGA
CGATAAGTGAGCTTGTCCTGCTTTAATGAGATATGCGAGAAGCCTATGATCGCATGATATTTGCTTTCAA
TTCTGTTGTGCACGTTGTAAAAAACCTGAGCATGTGTAGCTCAGATCCTTACCGCCGGTTTCGGTTCATT
CTAATGAATATATCACCCGTTACTATCGTATTTTTATGAATAATATTCTCCGTTCAATTTACTGATTGTA
CCCTACTACTTATATGTACAATATTAAAATGAAAACAATATATTGTGCTGAATAGGTTTATAGCGACATC
TATGATAGAGCGCCACAATAACAAACAATTGCGTTTTATTATTACAAATCCAATTTTAAAAAAAGCGGCA
GAACCGGTCAAACCTAAAAGACTGATTACATAAATCTTATTCAAATTTCAAAAGTGCCCCAGGGGCTAGT
ATCTACGACACACCGAGCGGCGAACTAATAACGCTCACTGAAGGGAACTCCGGTTCCCCGCCGGCGCGCA
TGGGTGAGATTCCTTGAAGTTGAGTATTGGCCGTCCGCTCTACCGAAAGTTACGGGCACCATTCAACCCG
GTCCAGCACGGCGGCCGGGTAACCGACTTGCTGCCCCGAGAATTATGCAGCATTTTTTTGGTGTATGTGG
GCCCCAAATGAAGTGCAGGTCAAACCTTGACAGTGACGACAAATCGTTGGGCGGGTCCAGGGCGAATTTT
GCGACAACATGTCGAGGCTCAGCAGGACCGCT
